>Addgene plasmid #205978 | pHS1515 | addgene full sequence | sequence record 415384 | Addgene NGS Result
AATCAGTGAGGCACCTATCTCAGCGATCTGTCTATTTCGTTCATCCATAGTTGCCTGACTCCCCGTCGTG
TAGATAACTACGATACGGGAGGGCTTACCATCTGGCCCCAGTGCTGCAATGATACCGCGAGACCCACGCT
CACCGGCTCCAGATTTATCAGCAATAAACCAGCCAGCCGGAAGGGCCGAGCGCAGAAGTGGTCCTGCAAC
TTTATCCGCCTCCATCCAGTCTATTAATTGTTGCCGGGAAGCTAGAGTAAGTAGTTCGCCAGTTAATAGT
TTGCGCAACGTTGTTGCCATTGCTACAGGCATCGTGGTGTCACGCTCGTCGTTTGGTATGGCTTCATTCA
GCTCCGGTTCCCAACGATCAAGGCGAGTTACATGATCCCCCATGTTGTGCAAAAAAGCGGTTAGCTCCTT
CGGTCCTCCGATCGTTGTCAGAAGTAAGTTGGCCGCAGTGTTATCACTCATGGTTATGGCAGCACTGCAT
AATTCTCTTACTGTCATGCCATCCGTAAGATGCTTTTCTGTGACTGGTGAGTACTCAACCAAGTCATTCT
GAGAATAGTGTATGCGGCGACCGAGTTGCTCTTGCCCGGCGTCAATACGGGATAATACCGCGCCACATAG
CAGAACTTTAAAAGTGCTCATCATTGGAAAACGTTCTTCGGGGCGAAAACTCTCAAGGATCTTACCGCTG
TTGAGATCCAGTTCGATGTAACCCACTCGTGCACCCAACTGATCTTCAGCATCTTTTACTTTCACCAGCG
TTTCTGGGTGAGCAAAAACAGGAAGGCAAAATGCCGCAAAAAAGGGAATAAGGGCGACACGGAAATGTTG
AATACTCATACTCTTCCTTTTTCAATATTATTGAAGCATTTATCAGGGTTATTGTCTCATGAGCGGATAC
ATATTTGAATGTATTTAGAAAAATAAACAAATAGGGGTTCCGCGCACATTTCCCCGAAAAGTGCCACCTG
ACGTCGACGGATCGGGAGATCTCCCGATCCCCTATGGTGCACTCTCAGTACAATCTGCTCTGATGCCGCA
TAGTTAAGCCAGTATCTGCTCCCTGCTTGTGTGTTGGAGGTCGCTGAGTAGTGCGCGAGCAAAATTTAAG
CTACAACAAGGCAAGGCTTGACCGACAATTGCATGAAGAATCTGCTTAGGGTTAGGCGTTTTGCGCTGCT
TCGCGATGTACGGGCCAGATATACGCGTTGACATTGATTATTGACTAGTTATTAATAGTAATCAATTACG
GGGTCATTAGTTCATAGCCCATATATGGAGTTCCGCGTTACATAACTTACGGTAAATGGCCCGCCTGGCT
GACCGCCCAACGACCCCCGCCCATTGACGTCAATAATGACGTATGTTCCCATAGTAACGCCAATAGGGAC
TTTCCATTGACGTCAATGGGTGGAGTATTTACGGTAAACTGCCCACTTGGCAGTACATCAAGTGTATCAT
ATGCCAAGTACGCCCCCTATTGACGTCAATGACGGTAAATGGCCCGCCTGGCATTATGCCCAGTACATGA
CCTTATGGGACTTTCCTACTTGGCAGTACATCTACGTATTAGTCATCGCTATTACCATGGTGATGCGGTT
TTGGCAGTACATCAATGGGCGTGGATAGCGGTTTGACTCACGGGGATTTCCAAGTCTCCACCCCATTGAC
GTCAATGGGAGTTTGTTTTGGCACCAAAATCAACGGGACTTTCCAAAATGTCGTAACAACTCCGCCCCAT
TGACGCAAATGGGCGGTAGGCGTGTACGGTGGGAGGTCTATATAAGCAGAGCTCTCTGGCTAACTAGAGA
ACCCACTGCTTACTGGCTTATCGAAATTAATACGACTCACTATAGGGAGACCCAAGCTGGCTAGCGTTTA
AACTTAAGCTTGCCACCATGGACTATAAGGATGATGACGACAAGATGGCCGGATCTCCAAAAAAGAAACG
GAAGGTGGGATCTATGAATAGAGGAACCGTTGACTTCATTGCAAGCTTGGAGAATTTAAAAGAAGGAGAT
CTAGGGATACTCAGAAAGTTACGTGGTGCGCGTCTGGACGAAAAACTTCCGGGTTTTGATCTGTTCAGCG
CGCTGTGGTGGCCATTGCGTCAAAAAAACCAGCGCGCACCGAAGCGCGAGGTGGCTTGGCTGATTGCCAA
ATTGTTTGCAGAATTCCGCTTTGAGCAACGTGAGGGCGCGACGCTGCCGATTCTGATGGGCGGTATCTGC
CGTAAGTTGGAACCGAAGAAAGAACTGCCGCGTGTGTTGGCTCGTTTCGACCAGCTGGCGAGCCTGGACA
TCATGCAGATGGAAGAGCCGCTGTCCGTGATTATGGGCATCCTGCGCAAGCACCAGCAGGTCTGTCTGGA
CTGGGTTGGTCTGACCGATGTTTTGTCGTTCTGGGAACAAGAGCCGGTTAAACGTGAGTGGTCTGATAGC
TTTATCAAAGCGTACAAGATCAACAAGGAGGATTCAGATGTTGATTGAGGATCTTGAGGCCGCTCGAGTC
TAGAGGGCCCGTTTAAACCCGCTGATCAGCCTCGACTGTGCCTTCTAGTTGCCAGCCATCTGTTGTTTGC
CCCTCCCCCGTGCCTTCCTTGACCCTGGAAGGTGCCACTCCCACTGTCCTTTCCTAATAAAATGAGGAAA
TTGCATCGCATTGTCTGAGTAGGTGTCATTCTATTCTGGGGGGTGGGGTGGGGCAGGACAGCAAGGGGGA
GGATTGGGAAGACAATAGCAGGCATGCTGGGGATGCGGTGGGCTCTATGGCTTCTGAGGCGGAAAGAACC
AGCTGGGGCTCTAGGGGGTATCCCC
[124 nt withheld, positions 2826-2949]
C
[91 nt withheld, positions 2951-3041]
A
[49 nt withheld, positions 3043-3091]
CCTTTGACGTTGGAGTCCACGTTCTTT
[37 nt withheld, positions 3119-3155]
ACCCTATCTCGGTCTATTCTTTTGATTTATAAGGGATTTTGCCGATTTCGGCCTATTGGTTAAAAAATGA
GCTGATTTAACAAAAATTTAACGCGAATTAATTCTGTGGAATGTGTGTCAGTTAGGGTGTGGAAAGTCCC
CAGGCTCCCCAGCAGGCAGAAGTATGCAAAGCATGCATCTCAATTAGTCAGCAACCAGGTGTGGAAAGTC
CCCAGGCTCCCCAGCAGGCAGAAGTATGCAAAGCATGCATCTCAATTAGTCAGCAACCATAGTCCCGCCC
CTAACTCCGCCCATCCCGCCCCTAACTCCGCCCAGTTCCGCCCATTCTCCGCCCCATGGCTGACTAATTT
TTTTTATTTATGCAGAGGCCGAGGCCGCCTCTGCCTCTGAGCTATTCCAGAAGTAGTGAGGAGGCTTTTT
TGGAGGCCTAGGCTTTTGCAAAAAGCTCCCGGGAGCTTGTATATCCATTTTCGGATCTGATCAAGAGACA
GGATGAGGATCGTTTCGCATGATTGAACAAGATGGATTGCACGCAGGTTCTCCGGCCGCTTGGGTGGAGA
GGCTATTCGGCTATGACTGGGCACAACAGACAATCGGCTGCTCTGATGCCGCCGTGTTCCGGCTGTCAGC
GCAGGGGCGCCCGGTTCTTTTTGTCAAGACCGACCTGTCCGGTGCCCTGAATGAACTGCAGGACGAGGCA
GCGCGGCTATCGTGGCTGGCCACGACGGGCGTTCCTTGCGCAGCTGTGCTCGACGTTGTCACTGAAGCGG
GAAGGGACTGGCTGCTATTGGGCGAAGTGCCGGGGCAGGATCTCCTGTCATCTCACCTTGCTCCTGCCGA
GAAAGTATCCATCATGGCTGATGCAATGCGGCGGCTGCATACGCTTGATCCGGCTACCTGCCCATTCGAC
CACCAAGCGAAACATCGCATCGAGCGAGCACGTACTCGGATGGAAGCCGGTCTTGTCGATCAGGATGATC
TGGACGAAGAGCATCAGGGGCTCGCGCCAGCCGAACTGTTCGCCAGGCTCAAGGCGCGCATGCCCGACGG
CGAGGATCTCGTCGTGACCCATGGCGATGCCTGCTTGCCGAATATCATGGTGGAAAATGGCCGCTTTTCT
GGATTCATCGACTGTGGCCGGCTGGGTGTGGCGGACCGCTATCAGGACATAGCGTTGGCTACCCGTGATA
TTGCTGAAGAGCTTGGCGGCGAATGGGCTGACCGCTTCCTCGTGCTTTACGGTATCGCCGCTCCCGATTC
GCAGCGCATCGCCTTCTATCGCCTTCTTGACGAGTTCTTCTGAGCGGGACTCTGGGGTTCGAAATGACCG
ACCAAGCGACGCCCAACCTGCCATCACGAGATTTCGATTCCACCGCCGCCTTCTATGAAAGGTTGGGCTT
CGGAATCGTTTTCCGGGACGCCGGCTGGATGATCCTCCAGCGCGGGGATCTCATGCTGGAGTTCTTCGCC
CACCCCAACTTGTTTATTGCAGCTTATAATGGTTACAAATAAAGCAATAGCATCACAAATTTCACAAATA
AAGCATTTTTTTCACTGCATTCTAGTTGTGGTTTGTCCAAACTCATCAATGTATCTTATCATGTCTGTAT
ACCGTCGACCTCTAGCTAGAGCTTGGCGTAATCATGGTCATAGCTGTTTCCTGTGTGAAATTGTTATCCG
CTCACAATTCCACACAACATACGAGCCGGAAGCATAAAGTGTAAAGCCTGGGGTGCCTAATGAGTGAGCT
AACTCACATTAATTGCGTTGCGCTCACTGCCCGCTTTCCAGTCGGGAAACCTGTCGTGCCAGCTGCATTA
ATGAATCGGCCAACGCGCGGGGAGAGGCGGTTTGCGTATTGGGCGCTCTTCCGCTTCCTCGCTCACTGAC
TCGCTGCGCTCGGTCGTTCGGCTGCGGCGAGCGGTATCAGCTCACTCAAAGGCGGTAATACGGTTATCCA
CAGAATCAGGGGATAACGCAGGAAAGAACATGTGAGCAAAAGGCCAGCAAAAGGCCAGGAACCGTAAAAA
GGCCGCGTTGCTGGCGTTTTTCCATAGGCTCCGCCCCCCTGACGAGCATCACAAAAATCGACGCTCAAGT
CAGAGGTGGCGAAACCCGACAGGACTATAAAGATACCAGGCGTTTCCCCCTGGAAGCTCCCTCGTGCGCT
CTCCTGTTCCGACCCTGCCGCTTACCGGATACCTGTCCGCCTTTCTCCCTTCGGGAAGCGTGGCGCTTTC
TCATAGCTCACGCTGTAGGTATCTCAGTTCGGTGTAGGTCGTTCGCTCCAAGCTGGGCTGTGTGCACGAA
CCCCCCGTTCAGCCCGACCGCTGCGCCTTATCCGGTAACTATCGTCTTGAGTCCAACCCGGTAAGACACG
ACTTATCGCCACTGGCAGCAGCCACTGGTAACAGGATTAGCAGAGCGAGGTATGTAGGCGGTGCTACAGA
GTTCTTGAAGTGGTGGCCTAACTACGGCTACACTAGAAGAACAGTATTTGGTATCTGCGCTCTGCTGAAG
CCAGTTACCTTCGGAAAAAGAGTTGGTAGCTCTTGATCCGGCAAACAAACCACCGCTGGTAGCGGTGGTT
TTTTTGTTTGCAAGCAGCAGATTACGCGCAGAAAAAAAGGATCTCAAGAAGATCCTTTGATCTTTTCTAC
GGGGTCTGACGCTCAGTGGAACGAAAACTCACGTTAAGGGATTTTGGTCATGAGATTATCAAAAAGGATC
TTCACCTAGATCCTTTTAAATTAAAAATGAAGTTTTAAATCAATCTAAAGTATATATGAGTAAACTTGGT
CTGACAGTTACCAATGCTT
Features (pLannotate 1.2.2; 19 found; start..end, strand, type, name):
    850..954     -  promoter       AmpR promoter: bla
   1013..1065    -  misc_feature   bom (fragment): basis of mobility region from pBR322
   1220..1599    +  enhancer       CMV enhancer: human cytomegalovirus immediate early enhancer
   1600..1803    +  promoter       CMV promoter: human cytomegalovirus (CMV) immediate early promoter
   1799..1832    +  LTR            5' LTR (truncated) (fragment): truncated 5' long terminal repeat (LTR) from HIV-1
   1848..1866    +  promoter       T7 promoter: promoter for bacteriophage T7 RNA polymerase
   2556..2780    +  polyA_signal   bGH poly(A) signal: bovine growth hormone polyadenylation signal
   2784..2805    +  promoter       SV40 promoter (fragment): SV40 enhancer and early promoter
   2826..3254    +  rep_origin     f1 ori (sequence partly withheld): f1 bacteriophage origin of replication; arrow indicates direction of (+) strand synthesis
   3268..3597    +  promoter       SV40 promoter: SV40 enhancer and early promoter
   3664..4455    +  CDS            neo: KKA2_KLEPN - Also known as kan, nptII. Experimental evidence at protein level: Swiss-Prot protein existence level 1. Resistance to kanamycin, neomycin, paromomycin, ribostamycin, butirosin and gentamicin B. From Klebsiella pneumoniae.
   4479..4637    +  CDS            ble (fragment): BLE_KLEPN - Experimental evidence at protein level: Swiss-Prot protein existence level 1. Binding protein with a strong affinity to the bleomycin family of antibiotics. Binds to CL990; an antimitotic-antibiotic compound. From Klebsiella pneumoniae.
   4632..4753    +  polyA_signal   SV40 poly(A) signal: SV40 polyadenylation signal
   4826..4842    -  protein_bind   lac operator: The lac repressor binds to the lac operator to inhibit transcription in E. coli. This inhibition can be relieved by adding lactose or isopropyl-β-D-thiogalactopyranoside (IPTG). lac repressor encoded by lacI
   4850..4880    -  promoter       lac promoter: promoter for the E. coli lac operon
   4895..4916    -  protein_bind   CAP binding site: CAP binding activates transcription in the presence of cAMP. E. coli catabolite activator protein
   4929..5021    -  CDS            lacI (fragment): lac repressor; lacI; The lac repressor binds to the lac operator to inhibit transcription in E. coli. This inhibition can be relieved by adding lactose or isopropyl-β-D-thiogalactopyranoside (IPTG).
   5204..5792    -  rep_origin     ori: high-copy-number ColE1/pMB1/pBR322/pUC origin of replication
   5963..849     -  CDS            AmpR (across the origin): β-lactamase; bla; confers resistance to ampicillin, carbenicillin, and related antibiotics
