[The description below was written by a language model from this plasmid's Addgene catalogue record and pLannotate feature annotations shown in this document.]
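Description:
pHS1515 is a mammalian expression plasmid built on the pcDNA3.1(+) backbone that encodes the Cas11/Cse2 small subunit of a CRISPR-Cas system found on contig MWEE01000013, a metagenome-assembled genome of a Candidatus Cloacimonetes bacterium. This is the system the record refers to as Cas5-HNH. The coding sequence was inserted by Gibson cloning and carries an N-terminal FLAG epitope followed by an SV40 nuclear localisation signal, so the bacterial protein can be detected or immunoprecipitated and is directed to the nucleus of transfected cells. Transcription is driven by the human cytomegalovirus immediate-early enhancer and promoter and terminated by the bovine growth hormone polyadenylation signal. A T7 promoter lies just upstream of the insert. The automated feature table does not annotate the insert itself, which falls in the unannotated interval between the T7 promoter and the bGH poly(A) signal. The short "HIV-1 LTR" and second "SV40 promoter" fragments are small partial matches and probably annotation artefacts rather than functional elements.

In E. coli the roughly 6 kb plasmid is maintained at high copy from a ColE1/pUC-type origin and selected with ampicillin through the β-lactamase gene. An f1 origin is also present. For mammalian cells, a separate cassette consisting of the SV40 early promoter, the neomycin phosphotransferase gene and the SV40 poly(A) signal allows G418 selection of stable transfectants. Since Cas11 is only one subunit of a multi-protein effector complex, the plasmid is presumably meant to be co-transfected with companion constructs expressing the other components, though the record does not list these. It comes from a study surveying the functional diversity of rare CRISPR-Cas systems.
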