Addgene plasmid #205978: pHS1515
Purpose: FLAG-SV40 NLS-Cas11/Cse2 from MWEE01000013 Cas5-HNH in pcDNA3.1(+)
Depositing lab: Feng Zhang. Depositing organization: Broad Institute. Publication: Uncovering the functional diversity of rare CRISPR-Cas systems with deep terascale clustering. Altae-Tran H, Kannan S, Suberski AJ, Mears KS, Demircioglu FE, Moeller L, Kocalar S, Oshiro R, Makarova KS, Macrae RK, Koonin EV, Zhang F. Science. 2023 Nov 24;382(6673):eadi1910. doi: 10.1126/science.adi1910. Epub 2023 Nov 23. PubMed 37995242.
Backbone
  Vector backbone: pcDNA3.1(+)
  Vector type: Mammalian Expression
  Selectable markers: Neomycin (select with G418)
Growth in bacteria
  Bacterial resistance: Ampicillin, 100 μg/mL
  Growth temperature: 37°C
  Growth strain: NEB Stable
  Copy number: High Copy
Gene/Insert
  Gene/Insert name: Cas11/Cse2 from MWEE01000013, Cas5-HNH
  Species: Candidatus Cloacimonetes bacterium (MAG), MWEE01000013
  Promoter: CMV
  Tag / fusion protein: FLAG-SV40 NLS (N terminal on insert)
  Cloning method: Gibson Cloning
Terms and licenses: Academic/Nonprofit Terms; Industry Terms: Not Available to Industry
How to cite: pHS1515 was a gift from Feng Zhang (Addgene plasmid # 205978 ; http://n2t.net/addgene:205978 ; RRID:Addgene_205978)
